Addgene plasmid #21081: pUAST-Gr64a
Depositing lab: Craig Montell. Depositing organization: Johns Hopkins University and School of Medicine. Publication: A Drosophila gustatory receptor required for the responses to sucrose, glucose, and maltose identified by mRNA tagging. Jiao Y, Moon SJ, Montell C. Proc Natl Acad Sci U S A. 2007 Aug 28. 104(35):14110-5. 10.1073/pnas.0702421104 PubMed 17715294.
Backbone
  Vector backbone: pUAST
  Backbone size w/o insert (bp): 11000
  Vector type: Insect Expression
Growth in bacteria
  Bacterial resistance: Ampicillin, 100 μg/mL
  Growth temperature: 37°C
  Growth strain: DH5alpha
  Copy number: Unknown
Gene/Insert
  Gene/Insert name: Gr64a (alt name: CG32261)
  Species: D. melanogaster (fly)
  Insert size (bp): 1500
  Entrez Gene: Gr64a (a.k.a. CG14986, CG32261, Dmel64a, Dmel\CG32261, Gr64, Gr64A1, GRLU.3, GrLU3, LU.3)
  Cloning method: Restriction Enzyme; 5′ cloning site BamHI (not destroyed); 3′ cloning site Acc651 (not destroyed)
  Sequencing primers: 5′ pCasper-hs; 3′ SV40pA-R
Terms and licenses: Academic/Nonprofit Terms; Industry Terms: Not Available to Industry
How to cite: pUAST-Gr64a was a gift from Craig Montell (Addgene plasmid # 21081 ; http://n2t.net/addgene:21081 ; RRID:Addgene_21081)
