[The description below was written by a language model from this plasmid's Addgene catalogue record.]
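Description:
pUAST-Gr64a is an insect expression plasmid built on the pUAST backbone (about 11 kb without insert), the standard Drosophila vector for GAL4-dependent transgene expression. It is propagated in E. coli under ampicillin selection; the record lists the copy number as unknown and provides no feature table, so individual backbone elements are not itemised. In general, pUAST places a cloned gene downstream of GAL4-responsive UAS sites joined to a minimal hsp70 promoter and upstream of an SV40 polyadenylation signal. The whole cassette, together with a mini-white eye-colour marker, lies between P-element ends, which allows transposase-mediated germline integration in flies. The listed sequencing primers, one reading from the hsp70-type promoter region and one from the SV40 polyA, are consistent with this arrangement.

The insert is an approximately 1.5 kb fragment of Drosophila melanogaster Gr64a (also known as CG32261), a gustatory receptor gene. It was cloned by restriction digestion between a 5′ BamHI site and a 3′ Acc65I site, both of which remain intact. No epitope tags, fusion partners or mutations are recorded. In transgenic flies the gene stays silent until the line is crossed to a GAL4 driver, which then directs Gr64a expression in the tissues or cells set by that driver.

The associated publication identified this receptor as required for behavioural and physiological responses to sucrose, glucose and maltose. The construct is therefore suited to targeted expression of Gr64a in flies, for example in rescue or misexpression experiments on sugar taste, although the record does not state the specific use.
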