>Addgene plasmid #21081 | pUAST-Gr64a | addgene partial sequence | sequence record 26889 | 21081 with pCasper-hs
AGACTCTGAATAGGGAANTGGGAATTCGTTAACAGATCCAACAATGAAAGGACCCAATCTGAATTTTCGA
AAAACTCCGAGCAAGGATAATGGCGTTAAGCAGGTGGAGAGTTTGGCCAGGCCGGAAACGCCTCCACCGA
AGTTTGTTGAGGATTCCAATCTGGAATTCAATGTCTTGGCCAGCGAAAAGTTGCCCAACTATACCAATTT
GGATCTATTCCATAGAGCAGTGTTTCCATTTATGTTTCTGGCCCAATGCGTCGCCATAATGCCGCTGGTG
GGCATCCGGGAATCTAATCCTCGCCGGGTTCGATTTGCCTATAAATCAACTCCCATGTTCGTTACCCTGA
TCTTTATGATAGCCACATCAATATTGTTTTTGAGCATGTTCACCCACCTGCTAAAAATTGGCATTACAGC
CAAGAATTTTGTGGGATTGGTGTTCTTCGGTTGTGTTTTGTCGGCCTATGTGGTCTTCATTCGCCTGGCC
AAAAAATGGCCAGCAGTTGTTCGAATCTGGACGAGAACGGAAATCCCTTTTACCAAGCCACCATATGAAA
TACCCAAAAGGAATCTTTCGCGACGCGTGCAATTGGCTGCCTTGGCCATCATTGGCTTGTCNTGN
